Addgene plasmid #81017: ARK2a
Purpose: E.coli BW25113 + JBEI-9310 (pA5c-MevT(O)-T21-MKco, JBx_039538) + JBEI-9314(pTrc99a-PMDsc, JBx_039366)
Depositing lab: Taek Soon Lee. Depositing organization: Lawrence Berkeley National Laboratory. Publication: Isopentenyl diphosphate (IPP)-bypass mevalonate pathways for isopentenol production. Kang A, George KW, Wang G, Baidoo E, Keasling JD, Lee TS. Metab Eng. 2016 Mar;34:25-35. doi: 10.1016/j.ymben.2015.12.002. Epub 2015 Dec 17. PubMed 26708516.
Backbone
  Vector backbone: p15A and ColE1
  Backbone size w/o insert (bp): 3288
  Modifications to backbone: 3288bp and 4072bp
  Selectable markers: Ampicillin and Chloramphenicol
Growth in bacteria
  Bacterial resistance: Chloramphenicol and Ampicillin, 25 & 100 μg/mL
  Growth temperature: 37°C
  Growth strain: DH1
  Growth instructions: Both Amp and Chlor must be included to maintain the 2 unique plasmids
  Copy number: High Copy
Gene/Insert 1
  Gene/Insert name: MevTo-BBa1002-pTrc-Mkco
  Insert size (bp): 6038
  Promoter: LacUV5 and Trc promoter
  Cloning method: Ligation Independent Cloning
  Sequencing primers: 5′ cgccgacatcataacggttc; 3′ ccgccaggcaaattctgt
Gene/Insert 2
  Gene/Insert name: PMD
  Insert size (bp): 1309
  Promoter: LacUV5 and Trc promoter
  Cloning method: Ligation Independent Cloning
  Sequencing primers: 5′ cgccgacatcataacggttc; 3′ ccgccaggcaaattctgt
Terms and licenses: Academic/Nonprofit Terms; Industry Terms: Not Available to Industry
How to cite: ARK2a was a gift from Taek Soon Lee (Addgene plasmid # 81017 ; http://n2t.net/addgene:81017 ; RRID:Addgene_81017)
