[The description below was written by a language model from this plasmid's Addgene catalogue record and pLannotate feature annotations shown in this document.]
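Description:
ARK2a is not a single plasmid but an engineered E. coli strain carrying two compatible expression plasmids, pA5c-MevT(O)-T21-MKco and pTrc99a-PMDsc, which together encode a mevalonate-derived pathway for isopentenol production. The purpose field names BW25113 as the host, whereas the growth strain field lists DH1; the record does not resolve this difference. Both plasmids must be kept under dual selection, because one confers chloramphenicol resistance and the other ampicillin resistance.

The larger plasmid (about 9.3 kb) replicates from the medium-copy p15A origin and carries the cat gene plus its own lacI. A lacUV5 promoter with a lac operator drives the "MevT" operon: E. coli atoB (acetoacetyl-CoA thiolase), yeast ERG13 (HMG-CoA synthase) and a fragment of yeast HMG1 (HMG-CoA reductase), which convert acetyl-CoA to mevalonate. Downstream, a separate trc promoter and operator express ERG12, yeast mevalonate kinase (the "co" in the name presumably denotes codon optimisation), followed by rrnB T1 and T7Te terminators.

The smaller plasmid (about 5.4 kb) is a pTrc99a derivative with a ColE1/pBR322-type origin, AmpR, lacI under the lacIq promoter, and rrnB terminators. Its trc promoter drives yeast MVD1, the diphosphomevalonate decarboxylase referred to as PMD.

All three transcription units are IPTG-inducible through the lac repressor. No phosphomevalonate kinase is annotated on either plasmid, which fits the associated publication's theme of IPP-bypass mevalonate pathways, in which the decarboxylase would act on mevalonate monophosphate rather than the diphosphate. The strain is intended for metabolic engineering studies of isopentenol biosynthesis.
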