Features (pLannotate 1.2.2; 16 found; start..end, strand, type, name):
     42..59      +  promoter       tet promoter (fragment): E. coli promoter for tetracycline efflux protein gene
     55..156     -  CDS            yciV (fragment): RNAAM_ECOLI - Also known as trpH From Escherichia coli (strain K12).
    232..261     +  promoter       trc promoter: strong E. coli promoter; hybrid between the trp and lac UV5 promoters
    269..285     +  protein_bind   lac operator: The lac repressor binds to the lac operator to inhibit transcription in E. coli. This inhibition can be relieved by adding lactose or isopropyl-β-D-thiogalactopyranoside (IPTG). lac repressor encoded by lacI
    344..1531    +  CDS            MVD1: MVD1_YEAST - Also known as ERG19, MPD. Experimental evidence at protein level: Swiss-Prot protein existence level 1. From Saccharomyces cerevisiae (strain ATCC 204508 / S288c) (Baker's yeast).
   1553..1570    +  misc_feature   MCS (fragment): pUC18/19 multiple cloning site
   1654..1769    +  ncRNA          5S rRNA: Accession: RF00001 - 5S ribosomal RNA
   1773..1859    +  terminator     rrnB T1 terminator: Escherichia coli rrnB; transcription terminator T1 from the E. coli rrnB gene
   1951..1978    +  terminator     rrnB T2 terminator: transcription terminator T2 from the E. coli rrnB gene
   1998..2089    +  promoter       AmpR promoter: bla
   2090..2950    +  CDS            AmpR: β-lactamase; bla; confers resistance to ampicillin, carbenicillin, and related antibiotics
   3121..3709    +  rep_origin     ori: high-copy-number ColE1/pMB1/pBR322/pUC origin of replication
   3895..4035    -  misc_feature   bom: basis of mobility region from pBR322
   4137..4177    -  CDS            rop (fragment): Rop protein, which maintains plasmids at low copy number; rop
   4221..4298    +  promoter       lacIq promoter: lacI (mutant); In the lacIq allele, a single base change in the promoter boosts expression of the lacI gene about 10-fold.
   4299..5381    +  CDS            lacI: lac repressor; lacI; The lac repressor binds to the lac operator to inhibit transcription in E. coli. This inhibition can be relieved by adding lactose or isopropyl-β-D-thiogalactopyranoside (IPTG).
>Addgene plasmid #81017 | ARK2a | depositor full sequence | sequence record 153405 | pTrc99a-PMDsc
GCGCAACGCAATTAATGTGAGTTAGCGCGAATTGATCTGGTTTGACAGCTTATCATCGACTGCACGGTGC
ACCAATGCTTCTGGCGTCAGGCAGCCATCGGAAGCTGTGGTATGGCTGTGCAGGTCGTAAATCACTGCAT
AATTCGTGTCGCTCAAGGCGCACTCCCGTTCTGGATAATGTTTTTTGCGCCGACATCATAACGGTTCTGG
CAAATATTCTGAAATGAGCTGTTGACAATTAATCATCCGGCTCGTATAATGTGTGGAATTGTGAGCGGAT
AACAATTTCACACAGGAAACAGACCATGGAATTCAAAAGATCTTTTAAGAAGGAGATATACATATGACCG
TTTACACAGCATCCGTTACCGCACCCGTCAACATCGCAACCCTTAAGTATTGGGGGAAAAGGGACACGAA
GTTGAATCTGCCCACCAATTCGTCCATATCAGTGACTTTATCGCAAGATGACCTCAGAACGTTGACCTCT
GCGGCTACTGCACCTGAGTTTGAACGCGACACTTTGTGGTTAAATGGAGAACCACACAGCATCGACAATG
AAAGAACTCAAAATTGTCTGCGCGACCTACGCCAATTAAGAAAGGAAATGGAATCGAAGGACGCCTCATT
GCCCACATTATCTCAATGGAAACTCCACATTGTCTCCGAAAATAACTTTCCTACAGCAGCTGGTTTAGCT
TCCTCCGCTGCTGGCTTTGCTGCATTGGTCTCTGCAATTGCTAAGTTATACCAATTACCACAGTCAACTT
CAGAAATATCTAGAATAGCAAGAAAGGGGTCTGGTTCAGCTTGTAGATCGTTGTTTGGCGGATACGTGGC
CTGGGAAATGGGAAAAGCTGAAGATGGTCATGATTCCATGGCAGTACAAATCGCAGACAGCTCTGACTGG
CCTCAGATGAAAGCTTGTGTCCTAGTTGTCAGCGATATTAAAAAGGATGTGAGTTCCACTCAGGGTATGC
AATTGACCGTGGCAACCTCCGAACTATTTAAAGAAAGAATTGAACATGTCGTACCAAAGAGATTTGAAGT
CATGCGTAAAGCCATTGTTGAAAAAGATTTCGCCACCTTTGCAAAGGAAACAATGATGGATTCCAACTCT
TTCCATGCCACATGTTTGGACTCTTTCCCTCCAATATTCTACATGAATGACACTTCCAAGCGTATCATCA
GTTGGTGCCACACCATTAATCAGTTTTACGGAGAAACAATCGTTGCATACACGTTTGATGCAGGTCCAAA
TGCTGTGTTGTACTACTTAGCTGAAAATGAGTCGAAACTCTTTGCATTTATCTATAAATTGTTTGGCTCT
GTTCCTGGATGGGACAAGAAATTTACTACTGAGCAGCTTGAGGCTTTCAACCATCAATTTGAATCATCTA
ACTTTACTGCACGTGAATTGGATCTTGAGTTGCAAAAGGATGTTGCCAGAGTGATTTTAACTCAAGTCGG
TTCAGGCCCACAAGAAACAAACGAATCTTTGATTGACGCAAAGACTGGTCTACCAAAGGAATAAGGATCC
AAACTCGAGTAACTGCAGGCATGCAAGCTTGGCTGTTTTGGCGGATGAGAGAAGATTTTCAGCCTGATAC
AGATTAAATCAGAACGCAGAAGCGGTCTGATAAAACAGAATTTGCCTGGCGGCAGTAGCGCGGTGGTCCC
ACCTGACCCCATGCCGAACTCAGAAGTGAAACGCCGTAGCGCCGATGGTAGTGTGGGGTCTCCCCATGCG
AGAGTAGGGAACTGCCAGGCATCAAATAAAACGAAAGGCTCAGTCGAAAGACTGGGCCTTTCGTTTTATC
TGTTGTTTGTCGGTGAACGCTCTCCTGAGTAGGACAAATCCGCCGGGAGCGGATTTGAACGTTGCGAAGC
AACGGCCCGGAGGGTGGCGGGCAGGACGCCCGCCATAAACTGCCAGGCATCAAATTAAGCAGAAGGCCAT
CCTGACGGATGGCCTTTTTGCGTTTCTACAAACTCTTTTTGTTTATTTTTCTAAATACATTCAAATATGT
ATCCGCTCATGAGACAATAACCCTGATAAATGCTTCAATAATATTGAAAAAGGAAGAGTATGAGTATTCA
ACATTTCCGTGTCGCCCTTATTCCCTTTTTTGCGGCATTTTGCCTTCCTGTTTTTGCTCACCCAGAAACG
CTGGTGAAAGTAAAAGATGCTGAAGATCAGTTGGGTGCACGAGTGGGTTACATCGAACTGGATCTCAACA
GCGGTAAGATCCTTGAGAGTTTTCGCCCCGAAGAACGTTTTCCAATGATGAGCACTTTTAAAGTTCTGCT
ATGTGGCGCGGTATTATCCCGTGTTGACGCCGGGCAAGAGCAACTCGGTCGCCGCATACACTATTCTCAG
AATGACTTGGTTGAGTACTCACCAGTCACAGAAAAGCATCTTACGGATGGCATGACAGTAAGAGAATTAT
GCAGTGCTGCCATAACCATGAGTGATAACACTGCGGCCAACTTACTTCTGACAACGATCGGAGGACCGAA
GGAGCTAACCGCTTTTTTGCACAACATGGGGGATCATGTAACTCGCCTTGATCGTTGGGAACCGGAGCTG
AATGAAGCCATACCAAACGACGAGCGTGACACCACGATGCCTACAGCAATGGCAACAACGTTGCGCAAAC
TATTAACTGGCGAACTACTTACTCTAGCTTCCCGGCAACAATTAATAGACTGGATGGAGGCGGATAAAGT
TGCAGGACCACTTCTGCGCTCGGCCCTTCCGGCTGGCTGGTTTATTGCTGATAAATCTGGAGCCGGTGAG
CGTGGGTCTCGCGGTATCATTGCAGCACTGGGGCCAGATGGTAAGCCCTCCCGTATCGTAGTTATCTACA
CGACGGGGAGTCAGGCAACTATGGATGAACGAAATAGACAGATCGCTGAGATAGGTGCCTCACTGATTAA
GCATTGGTAACTGTCAGACCAAGTTTACTCATATATACTTTAGATTGATTTAAAACTTCATTTTTAATTT
AAAAGGATCTAGGTGAAGATCCTTTTTGATAATCTCATGACCAAAATCCCTTAACGTGAGTTTTCGTTCC
ACTGAGCGTCAGACCCCGTAGAAAAGATCAAAGGATCTTCTTGAGATCCTTTTTTTCTGCGCGTAATCTG
CTGCTTGCAAACAAAAAAACCACCGCTACCAGCGGTGGTTTGTTTGCCGGATCAAGAGCTACCAACTCTT
TTTCCGAAGGTAACTGGCTTCAGCAGAGCGCAGATACCAAATACTGTCCTTCTAGTGTAGCCGTAGTTAG
GCCACCACTTCAAGAACTCTGTAGCACCGCCTACATACCTCGCTCTGCTAATCCTGTTACCAGTGGCTGC
TGCCAGTGGCGATAAGTCGTGTCTTACCGGGTTGGACTCAAGACGATAGTTACCGGATAAGGCGCAGCGG
TCGGGCTGAACGGGGGGTTCGTGCACACAGCCCAGCTTGGAGCGAACGACCTACACCGAACTGAGATACC
TACAGCGTGAGCTATGAGAAAGCGCCACGCTTCCCGAAGGGAGAAAGGCGGACAGGTATCCGGTAAGCGG
CAGGGTCGGAACAGGAGAGCGCACGAGGGAGCTTCCAGGGGGAAACGCCTGGTATCTTTATAGTCCTGTC
GGGTTTCGCCACCTCTGACTTGAGCGTCGATTTTTGTGATGCTCGTCAGGGGGGCGGAGCCTATGGAAAA
ACGCCAGCAACGCGGCCTTTTTACGGTTCCTGGCCTTTTGCTGGCCTTTTGCTCACATGTTCTTTCCTGC
GTTATCCCCTGATTCTGTGGATAACCGTATTACCGCCTTTGAGTGAGCTGATACCGCTCGCCGCAGCCGA
ACGACCGAGCGCAGCGAGTCAGTGAGCGAGGAAGCGGAAGAGCGCCTGATGCGGTATTTTCTCCTTACGC
ATCTGTGCGGTATTTCACACCGCATATGGTGCACTCTCAGTACAATCTGCTCTGATGCCGCATAGTTAAG
CCAGTATACACTCCGCTATCGCTACGTGACTGGGTCATGGCTGCGCCCCGACACCCGCCAACACCCGCTG
ACGCGCCCTGACGGGCTTGTCTGCTCCCGGCATCCGCTTACAGACAAGCTGTGACCGTCTCCGGGAGCTG
CATGTGTCAGAGGTTTTCACCGTCATCACCGAAACGCGCGAGGCAGCAGATCAATTCGCGCGCGAAGGCG
AAGCGGCATGCATTTACGTTGACACCATCGAATGGTGCAAAACCTTTCGCGGTATGGCATGATAGCGCCC
GGAAGAGAGTCAATTCAGGGTGGTGAATGTGAAACCAGTAACGTTATACGATGTCGCAGAGTATGCCGGT
GTCTCTTATCAGACCGTTTCCCGCGTGGTGAACCAGGCCAGCCACGTTTCTGCGAAAACGCGGGAAAAAG
TGGAAGCGGCGATGGCGGAGCTGAATTACATTCCCAACCGCGTGGCACAACAACTGGCGGGCAAACAGTC
GTTGCTGATTGGCGTTGCCACCTCCAGTCTGGCCCTGCACGCGCCGTCGCAAATTGTCGCGGCGATTAAA
TCTCGCGCCGATCAACTGGGTGCCAGCGTGGTGGTGTCGATGGTAGAACGAAGCGGCGTCGAAGCCTGTA
AAGCGGCGGTGCACAATCTTCTCGCGCAACGCGTCAGTGGGCTGATCATTAACTATCCGCTGGATGACCA
GGATGCCATTGCTGTGGAAGCTGCCTGCACTAATGTTCCGGCGTTATTTCTTGATGTCTCTGACCAGACA
CCCATCAACAGTATTATTTTCTCCCATGAAGACGGTACGCGACTGGGCGTGGAGCATCTGGTCGCATTGG
GTCACCAGCAAATCGCGCTGTTAGCGGGCCCATTAAGTTCTGTCTCGGCGCGTCTGCGTCTGGCTGGCTG
GCATAAATATCTCACTCGCAATCAAATTCAGCCGATAGCGGAACGGGAAGGCGACTGGAGTGCCATGTCC
GGTTTTCAACAAACCATGCAAATGCTGAATGAGGGCATCGTTCCCACTGCGATGCTGGTTGCCAACGATC
AGATGGCGCTGGGCGCAATGCGCGCCATTACCGAGTCCGGGCTGCGCGTTGGTGCGGATATCTCGGTAGT
GGGATACGACGATACCGAAGACAGCTCATGTTATATCCCGCCGTCAACCACCATCAAACAGGATTTTCGC
CTGCTGGGGCAAACCAGCGTGGACCGCTTGCTGCAACTCTCTCAGGGCCAGGCGGTGAAGGGCAATCAGC
TGTTGCCCGTCTCACTGGTGAAAAGAAAAACCACCCTGGCGCCCAATACGCAAACCGCCTCTCCCCGCGC
GTTGGCCGATTCATTAATGCAGCTGGCACGACAGGTTTCCCGACTGGAAAGCGGGCAGTGA
