Features (pLannotate 1.2.2; 20 found; start..end, strand, type, name):
     15..36      -  protein_bind   CAP binding site: CAP binding activates transcription in the presence of cAMP. E. coli catabolite activator protein
     49..1131    -  CDS            lacI: lac repressor; lacI; The lac repressor binds to the lac operator to inhibit transcription in E. coli. This inhibition can be relieved by adding lactose or isopropyl-β-D-thiogalactopyranoside (IPTG).
   1132..1209    -  promoter       lacI promoter: lacI
   1217..1496    -  CDS            TcR (fragment): tetracycline efflux protein; tet; confers resistance to tetracycline
   1520..1550    +  promoter       lac UV5 promoter: E. coli lac promoter with an "up" mutation
   1558..1574    +  protein_bind   lac operator: The lac repressor binds to the lac operator to inhibit transcription in E. coli. This inhibition can be relieved by adding lactose or isopropyl-β-D-thiogalactopyranoside (IPTG). lac repressor encoded by lacI
   1610..2791    +  CDS            atoB: ATOB_ECOLI - Experimental evidence at protein level: Swiss-Prot protein existence level 1. From Escherichia coli (strain K12).
   2822..4294    +  CDS            ERG13: HMCS_YEAST - Also known as HMGS. Experimental evidence at protein level: Swiss-Prot protein existence level 1. This enzyme condenses acetyl-CoA with acetoacetyl-CoA to form HMG-CoA, which is the substrate for HMG-CoA reductase. From Saccharomyces cerevisiae (strain ATCC 204508 / S288c) (Baker's yeast).
   4321..5829    +  CDS            HMG1 (fragment): HMDH1_YEAST - Experimental evidence at protein level: Swiss-Prot protein existence level 1. One of 2 isozymes that catalyze the conversion of HMG-CoA to mevalonate. It is the rate-limiting enzyme of the sterol biosynthesis pathway. Involved in ergosterol biosynthesis. From Saccharomyces cerevisiae (strain ATCC 204508 / S288c) (Baker's yeast).
   5874..5972    -  CDS            yciV (fragment): RNAAM_ECOLI - Also known as trpH From Escherichia coli (strain K12).
   6048..6077    +  promoter       trc promoter: strong E. coli promoter; hybrid between the trp and lac UV5 promoters
   6085..6101    +  protein_bind   lac operator: The lac repressor binds to the lac operator to inhibit transcription in E. coli. This inhibition can be relieved by adding lactose or isopropyl-β-D-thiogalactopyranoside (IPTG). lac repressor encoded by lacI
   6127..7455    +  CDS            ERG12: KIME_YEAST - Also known as RAR1. Experimental evidence at protein level: Swiss-Prot protein existence level 1. RAR (regulation of autonomous replication) is a protein whose activity increases the mitotic stability of plasmids. From Saccharomyces cerevisiae (strain ATCC 204508 / S288c) (Baker's yeast).
   7491..7562    +  terminator     rrnB T1 terminator: transcription terminator T1 from the E. coli rrnB gene
   7578..7605    +  terminator     T7Te terminator: phage T7 early transcription terminator
   7624..7679    -  rep_origin     RSF ori (fragment): Plasmids containing the RSF 1030 origin of replication can be propagated in E. coli cells that contain additional plasmids with compatible origins.
   7767..8312    -  rep_origin     p15A ori: Plasmids containing the medium-copy-number p15A origin of replication can be propagated in E. coli cells that contain a second plasmid with the ColE1 origin.
   8426..8520    -  terminator     lambda t0 terminator: transcription terminator from phage lambda
   8544..9200    -  CDS            cat: CAT_ECOLX - Experimental evidence at protein level: Swiss-Prot protein existence level 1. This enzyme is an effector of chloramphenicol resistance in bacteria. From Escherichia coli. This protein is used as a marker in many commonly used cloning vectors, such as pACYC184.
   9201..9303    -  promoter       cat promoter: promoter of the E. coli cat gene encoding chloramphenicol acetyltransferase
>Addgene plasmid #81017 | ARK2a | depositor full sequence | sequence record 153406 | pA5c-MevT(O)-T21-MKco
GACGTCGGTGCCTAATGAGTGAGCTAACTTACATTAATTGCGTTGCGCTCACTGCCCGCTTTCCAGTCGG
GAAACCTGTCGTGCCAGCTGCATTAATGAATCGGCCAACGCGCGGGGAGAGGCGGTTTGCGTATTGGGCG
CCAGGGTGGTTTTTCTTTTCACCAGTGAGACGGGCAACAGCTGATTGCCCTTCACCGCCTGGCCCTGAGA
GAGTTGCAGCAAGCGGTCCACGCTGGTTTGCCCCAGCAGGCGAAAATCCTGTTTGATGGTGGTTAACGGC
GGGATATAACATGAGCTGTCTTCGGTATCGTCGTATCCCACTACCGAGATGTCCGCACCAACGCGCAGCC
CGGACTCGGTAATGGCGCGCATTGCGCCCAGCGCCATCTGATCGTTGGCAACCAGCATCGCAGTGGGAAC
GATGCCCTCATTCAGCATTTGCATGGTTTGTTGAAAACCGGACATGGCACTCCAGTCGCCTTCCCGTTCC
GCTATCGGCTGAATTTGATTGCGAGTGAGATATTTATGCCAGCCAGCCAGACGCAGACGCGCCGAGACAG
AACTTAATGGGCCCGCTAACAGCGCGATTTGCTGGTGACCCAATGCGACCAGATGCTCCACGCCCAGTCG
CGTACCGTCTTCATGGGAGAAAATAATACTGTTGATGGGTGTCTGGTCAGAGACATCAAGAAATAACGCC
GGAACATTAGTGCAGGCAGCTTCCACAGCAATGGCATCCTGGTCATCCAGCGGATAGTTAATGATCAGCC
CACTGACGCGTTGCGCGAGAAGATTGTGCACCGCCGCTTTACAGGCTTCGACGCCGCTTCGTTCTACCAT
CGACACCACCACGCTGGCACCCAGTTGATCGGCGCGAGATTTAATCGCCGCGACAATTTGCGACGGCGCG
TGCAGGGCCAGACTGGAGGTGGCAACGCCAATCAGCAACGACTGTTTGCCCGCCAGTTGTTGTGCCACGC
GGTTGGGAATGTAATTCAGCTCCGCCATCGCCGCTTCCACTTTTTCCCGCGTTTTCGCAGAAACGTGGCT
GGCCTGGTTCACCACGCGGGAAACGGTCTGATAAGAGACACCGGCATACTCTGCGACATCGTATAACGTT
ACTGGTTTCACATTCACCACCCTGAATTGACTCTCTTCCGGGCGCTATCATGCCATACCGCGAAAGGTTT
TGCGCCATTCGATGGTGTCCGGGATCTCGACGCTCTCCCTTATGCGACTCCTGCATTAGGAAGCAGCCCA
GTAGTAGGTTGAGGCCGTTGAGCACCGCCGCCGCAAGGAATGGTGCATGCAAGGAGATGGCGCCCAACAG
TCCCCCGGCCACGGGGCCTGCCACCATACCCACGCCGAAACAAGCGCTCATGAGCCCGAAGTGGCGAGCC
CGATCTTCCCCATCGGTGATGTCGGCGATATAGGCGCCAGCAACCGCACCTGTGGCGCCGGTGATGCCGG
CCACGATGCGTCCGGCGTAGAGGATCGAGATCGTTTAGGCACCCCAGGCTTTACACTTTATGCTTCCGGC
TCGTATAATGTGTGGAATTGTGAGCGGATAACAATTTCAGAATTCAAAAGATCTTAGGAGGAATATAAAA
TGAAAAATTGTGTCATCGTCAGTGCGGTACGTACTGCTATCGGTAGTTTTAACGGTTCACTCGCTTCCAC
CAGCGCCATCGACCTGGGGGCGACAGTAATTAAAGCCGCCATTGAACGTGCAAAAATCGATTCACAACAC
GTTGATGAAGTGATTATGGGTAACGTGTTACAAGCCGGGCTGGGGCAAAATCCGGCGCGTCAGGCACTGT
TAAAAAGCGGGCTGGCAGAAACGGTGTGCGGATTCACGGTCAATAAAGTATGTGGTTCGGGTCTTAAAAG
TGTGGCGCTTGCCGCCCAGGCCATTCAGGCAGGTCAGGCGCAGAGCATTGTGGCGGGGGGTATGGAAAAT
ATGAGTTTAGCCCCCTACTTACTCGATGCAAAAGCACGCTCTGGTTATCGTCTTGGAGACGGACAGGTTT
ATGACGTAATCCTGCGCGATGGCCTGATGTGCGCCACCCATGGTTATCATATGGGGATTACCGCCGAAAA
CGTGGCTAAAGAGTACGGAATTACCCGTGAAATGCAGGATGAACTGGCGCTACATTCACAGCGTAAAGCG
GCAGCCGCAATTGAGTCCGGTGCTTTTACAGCCGAAATCGTCCCGGTAAATGTTGTCACTCGAAAGAAAA
CCTTCGTCTTCAGTCAAGACGAGTTCCCGAAAGCGAACTCAACGGCTGAAGCGTTAGGTGCATTGCGCCC
GGCCTTCGATAAAGCAGGAACAGTCACCGCTGGGAACGCGTCTGGTATTAACGACGGTGCTGCCGCTCTG
GTGATTATGGAAGAATCTGCGGCGCTGGCAGCAGGCCTTACCCCCCTGGCTCGCATTAAAAGTTATGCCA
GCGGTGGCGTGCCCCCCGCATTGATGGGTATGGGGCCAGTACCTGCCACGCAAAAAGCGTTACAACTGGC
GGGGCTGCAACTGGCGGATATTGATCTCATTGAGGCTAATGAAGCATTTGCTGCACAGTTCCTTGCCGTT
GGGAAAAACCTGGGCTTTGATTCTGAGAAAGTGAATGTCAACGGCGGGGCCATCGCGCTCGGGCATCCTA
TCGGTGCCAGTGGTGCTCGTATTCTGGTCACACTATTACATGCCATGCAGGCACGCGATAAAACGCTGGG
GCTGGCAACACTGTGCATTGGCGGCGGTCAGGGAATTGCGATGGTGATTGAACGGTTGAATTGAGGATCT
TGAATTAAGGAGGACAGCTAAATGAAACTCTCAACTAAACTTTGTTGGTGTGGTATTAAAGGAAGACTTA
GGCCGCAAAAGCAACAACAATTACACAATACAAACTTGCAAATGACTGAACTAAAAAAACAAAAGACCGC
TGAACAAAAAACCAGACCTCAAAATGTCGGTATTAAAGGTATCCAAATTTACATCCCAACTCAATGTGTC
AACCAATCTGAGCTAGAGAAATTTGATGGCGTTTCTCAAGGTAAATACACAATTGGTCTGGGCCAAACCA
ACATGTCTTTTGTCAATGACAGAGAAGATATCTACTCGATGTCCCTAACTGTTTTGTCTAAGTTGATCAA
GAGTTACAACATCGACACCAACAAAATTGGTAGATTAGAAGTCGGTACTGAAACTCTGATTGACAAGTCC
AAGTCTGTCAAGTCTGTCTTGATGCAATTGTTTGGTGAAAACACTGACGTCGAAGGTATTGACACGCTTA
ATGCCTGTTACGGTGGTACCAACGCGTTGTTCAACTCTTTGAACTGGATTGAATCTAACGCATGGGATGG
TAGAGACGCCATTGTAGTTTGCGGTGATATTGCCATCTACGATAAGGGTGCCGCAAGACCAACCGGTGGT
GCCGGTACTGTTGCTATGTGGATCGGTCCTGATGCTCCAATTGTATTTGACTCTGTAAGAGCTTCTTACA
TGGAACACGCCTACGATTTTTACAAGCCAGATTTCACCAGCGAATATCCTTACGTCGATGGTCATTTTTC
ATTAACTTGTTACGTCAAGGCTCTTGATCAAGTTTACAAGAGTTATTCCAAGAAGGCTATTTCTAAAGGG
TTGGTTAGCGATCCCGCTGGTTCGGATGCTTTGAACGTTTTGAAATATTTCGACTACAACGTTTTCCATG
TTCCAACCTGTAAATTGGTCACAAAATCATACGGTAGATTACTATATAACGATTTCAGAGCCAATCCTCA
ATTGTTCCCAGAAGTTGACGCCGAATTAGCTACTCGCGATTATGACGAATCTTTAACCGATAAGAACATT
GAAAAAACTTTTGTTAATGTTGCTAAGCCATTCCACAAAGAGAGAGTTGCCCAATCTTTGATTGTTCCAA
CAAACACAGGTAACATGTACACCGCATCTGTTTATGCCGCCTTTGCATCTCTATTAAACTATGTTGGATC
TGACGACTTACAAGGCAAGCGTGTTGGTTTATTTTCTTACGGTTCCGGTTTAGCTGCATCTCTATATTCT
TGCAAAATTGTTGGTGACGTCCAACATATTATCAAGGAATTAGATATTACTAACAAATTAGCCAAGAGAA
TCACCGAAACTCCAAAGGATTACGAAGCTGCCATCGAATTGAGAGAAAATGCCCATTTGAAGAAGAACTT
CAAACCTCAAGGTTCCATTGAGCATTTGCAAAGTGGTGTTTACTACTTGACCAACATCGATGACAAATTT
AGAAGATCCTACGATGTTAAAAAATGAGGATCTAAAATAAGGAGGATTACACTATGGTTTTAACCAATAA
AACAGTCATTTCTGGATCGAAAGTCAAAAGTTTATCATCTGCGCAATCGAGCTCATCAGGACCTTCATCA
TCTAGTGAGGAAGATGATTCCCGCGATATTGAAAGCTTGGATAAGAAAATACGTCCTTTAGAAGAATTAG
AAGCATTATTAAGTAGTGGAAATACAAAACAATTGAAGAACAAAGAGGTCGCTGCCTTGGTTATTCACGG
TAAGTTACCTTTGTACGCTTTGGAGAAAAAATTAGGTGATACTACGAGAGCGGTTGCGGTACGTAGGAAG
GCTCTTTCAATTTTGGCAGAAGCTCCTGTATTAGCATCTGATCGTTTACCATATAAAAATTATGACTACG
ACCGCGTATTTGGCGCTTGTTGTGAAAATGTTATAGGTTACATGCCTTTGCCCGTTGGTGTTATAGGCCC
CTTGGTTATCGATGGTACATCTTATCATATACCAATGGCAACTACAGAGGGTTGTTTGGTAGCTTCTGCC
ATGCGTGGCTGTAAGGCAATCAATGCTGGCGGTGGTGCAACAACTGTTTTAACTAAGGATGGTATGACAA
GAGGCCCAGTAGTCCGTTTCCCAACTTTGAAAAGATCCGGTGCCTGTAAGATATGGTTAGACTCAGAAGA
GGGACAAAACGCAATTAAAAAAGCTTTTAACTCTACATCAAGATTTGCACGTCTGCAACATATTCAAACT
TGTCTAGCAGGAGATTTACTCTTCATGAGATTTAGAACAACTACTGGTGACGCAATGGGTATGAATATGA
TTTCTAAAGGTGTCGAATACTCATTAAAGCAAATGGTAGAAGAGTATGGCTGGGAAGATATGGAGGTTGT
CTCCGTTTCTGGTAACTACTGTACCGACAAAAAACCAGCTGCCATCAACTGGATCGAAGGTCGTGGTAAG
AGTGTCGTCGCAGAAGCTACTATTCCTGGTGATGTTGTCAGAAAAGTGTTAAAAAGTGATGTTTCCGCAT
TGGTTGAGTTGAACATTGCTAAGAATTTGGTTGGATCTGCAATGGCTGGGTCTGTTGGTGGATTTAACGC
ACATGCAGCTAATTTAGTGACAGCTGTTTTCTTGGCATTAGGACAAGATCCTGCACAAAATGTTGAAAGT
TCCAACTGTATAACATTGATGAAAGAAGTGGACGGTGATTTGAGAATTTCCGTATCCATGCCATCCATCG
AAGTAGGTACCATCGGTGGTGGTACTGTTCTAGAACCACAAGGTGCCATGTTGGACTTATTAGGTGTAAG
AGGCCCGCATGCTACCGCTCCTGGTACCAACGCACGTCAATTAGCAAGAATAGTTGCCTGTGCCGTCTTG
GCAGGTGAATTATCCTTATGTGCTGCCCTAGCAGCCGGCCATTTGGTTCAAAGTCATATGACCCACAACA
GGAAACCTGCTGAACCAACAAAACCTAACAATTTGGACGCCACTGATATAAATCGTTTGAAAGATGGGTC
CGTCACCTGCATTAAATCCTGAGGATCTCGCAAAAAACCCCGCTTCGGCGGGGTTTTTTCGCCGACTGCA
CGGTGCACCAATGCTTCTGGCGTCAGGCAGCCATCGGAAGCTGTGGTATGGCTGTGCAGGTCGTAAATCA
CTGCATAATTCGTGTCGCTCAAGGCGCACTCCCGTTCTGGATAATGTTTTTTGCGCCGACATCATAACGG
TTCTGGCAAATATTCTGAAATGAGCTGTTGACAATTAATCATCCGGCTCGTATAATGTGTGGAATTGTGA
GCGGATAACAATTTCAGGATCTAGGAGGAAATAACCATGTCTCTGCCATTCCTGACGTCTGCGCCAGGTA
AGGTGATCATCTTCGGCGAGCACTCTGCGGTGTACAATAAGCCGGCCGTCGCCGCCTCTGTGTCTGCGTT
ACGCACCTACCTGCTGATCAGCGAATCTTCTGCACCGGACACGATCGAGCTGGACTTTCCGGACATCAGC
TTCAACCACAAGTGGAGCATCAACGACTTCAACGCGATCACGGAGGACCAGGTGAACAGCCAAAAGCTGG
CCAAAGCCCAGCAAGCAACCGACGGTCTGTCTCAGGAGCTGGTGTCTCTGCTGGACCCGCTGTTAGCGCA
GTTAAGCGAGAGCTTCCATTACCACGCCGCGTTCTGCTTCCTGTACATGTTCGTTTGCCTGTGCCCGCAC
GCAAAGAACATCAAGTTCAGCCTGAAGAGCACGCTGCCGATTGGCGCAGGCTTAGGCTCTAGCGCATCTA
TCAGCGTGAGCCTGGCGCTGGCGATGGCCTATCTGGGTGGCCTGATTGGCAGCAACGACCTGGAGAAACT
GAGCGAAAACGACAAGCACATCGTGAACCAGTGGGCCTTTATCGGCGAGAAGTGCATTCATGGCACCCCG
AGCGGCATTGACAACGCAGTTGCCACGTATGGCAACGCCCTGCTGTTCGAGAAAGACAGCCACAACGGCA
CGATCAACACGAACAACTTCAAGTTCCTGGACGACTTCCCGGCGATCCCGATGATTCTGACCTACACCCG
TATCCCACGCAGCACCAAGGATTTAGTCGCCCGCGTGCGTGTTTTAGTCACCGAAAAGTTCCCGGAGGTG
ATGAAGCCGATCCTGGACGCGATGGGCGAGTGCGCGCTGCAGGGTCTGGAGATCATGACCAAGCTGAGCA
AGTGCAAGGGCACCGACGATGAGGCGGTGGAGACCAACAATGAGCTGTACGAGCAGCTGCTGGAGCTGAT
CCGTATCAATCACGGCCTGCTGGTCTCTATCGGTGTGTCTCACCCGGGCCTGGAACTGATCAAAAACCTG
AGCGACGACCTGCGCATTGGCTCTACGAAATTAACGGGTGCAGGTGGCGGTGGCTGCTCTTTAACGCTGC
TGCGCCGTGACATTACGCAGGAGCAAATCGACAGCTTCAAGAAGAAGCTGCAGGACGACTTCAGCTACGA
GACGTTCGAGACGGACCTGGGCGGCACGGGCTGTTGCCTGCTGAGCGCCAAAAATCTGAACAAGGACCTG
AAGATCAAAAGCCTGGTGTTCCAGCTGTTCGAAAACAAGACGACCACGAAGCAGCAGATCGACGACCTGT
TACTGCCGGGTAACACCAATCTGCCGTGGACGTCTTAAGGATCCAAACTCGAGTAAGGATCTCCAGGCAT
CAAATAAAACGAAAGGCTCAGTCGAAAGACTGGGCCTTTCGTTTTATCTGTTGTTTGTCGGTGAACGCTC
TCTACTAGAGTCACACTGGCTCACCTTCGGGTGGGCCTTTCTGCGTTTATACCTAGGGATATATTCCGCT
TCCTCGCTCACTGACTCGCTACGCTCGGTCGTTCGACTGCGGCGAGCGGAAATGGCTTACGAACGGGGCG
GAGATTTCCTGGAAGATGCCAGGAAGATACTTAACAGGGAAGTGAGAGGGCCGCGGCAAAGCCGTTTTTC
CATAGGCTCCGCCCCCCTGACAAGCATCACGAAATCTGACGCTCAAATCAGTGGTGGCGAAACCCGACAG
GACTATAAAGATACCAGGCGTTTCCCCCTGGCGGCTCCCTCGTGCGCTCTCCTGTTCCTGCCTTTCGGTT
TACCGGTGTCATTCCGCTGTTATGGCCGCGTTTGTCTCATTCCACGCCTGACACTCAGTTCCGGGTAGGC
AGTTCGCTCCAAGCTGGACTGTATGCACGAACCCCCCGTTCAGTCCGACCGCTGCGCCTTATCCGGTAAC
TATCGTCTTGAGTCCAACCCGGAAAGACATGCAAAAGCACCACTGGCAGCAGCCACTGGTAATTGATTTA
GAGGAGTTAGTCTTGAAGTCATGCGCCGGTTAAGGCTAAACTGAAAGGACAAGTTTTGGTGACTGCGCTC
CTCCAAGCCAGTTACCTCGGTTCAAAGAGTTGGTAGCTCAGAGAACCTTCGAAAAACCGCCCTGCAAGGC
GGTTTTTTCGTTTTCAGAGCAAGAGATTACGCGCAGACCAAAACGATCTCAAGAAGATCATCTTATTAAT
CAGATAAAATATTTCTAGATTTCAGTGCAATTTATCTCTTCAAATGTAGCACCTGAAGTCAGCCCCATAC
GATATAAGTTGTTACTAGTGCTTGGATTCTCACCAATAAAAAACGCCCGGCGGCAACCGAGCGTTCTGAA
CAAATCCAGATGGAGTTCTGAGGTCATTACTGGATCTATCAACAGGAGTCCAAGCGAGCTCGATATCAAA
TTACGCCCCGCCCTGCCACTCATCGCAGTACTGTTGTAATTCATTAAGCATTCTGCCGACATGGAAGCCA
TCACAAACGGCATGATGAACCTGAATCGCCAGCGGCATCAGCACCTTGTCGCCTTGCGTATAATATTTGC
CCATGGTGAAAACGGGGGCGAAGAAGTTGTCCATATTGGCCACGTTTAAATCAAAACTGGTGAAACTCAC
CCAGGGATTGGCTGAGACGAAAAACATATTCTCAATAAACCCTTTAGGGAAATAGGCCAGGTTTTCACCG
TAACACGCCACATCTTGCGAATATATGTGTAGAAACTGCCGGAAATCGTCGTGGTATTCACTCCAGAGCG
ATGAAAACGTTTCAGTTTGCTCATGGAAAACGGTGTAACAAGGGTGAACACTATCCCATATCACCAGCTC
ACCGTCTTTCATTGCCATACGAAATTCCGGATGAGCATTCATCAGGCGGGCAAGAATGTGAATAAAGGCC
GGATAAAACTTGTGCTTATTTTTCTTTACGGTCTTTAAAAAGGCCGTAATATCCAGCTGAACGGTCTGGT
TATAGGTACATTGAGCAACTGACTGAAATGCCTCAAAATGTTCTTTACGATGCCATTGGGATATATCAAC
GGTGGTATATCCAGTGATTTTTTTCTCCATTTTAGCTTCCTTAGCTCCTGAAAATCTCGATAACTCAAAA
AATACGCCCGGTAGTGATCTTATTTCATTATGGTGAAAGTTGGAACCTCTTACGTGCCGATCAACGTCTC
ATTTTCGCCAGATATC
