>Addgene plasmid #81017 | ARK2a | addgene partial sequence | sequence record 157105 | M13pUC-Rev 5'-AGCGGATAACAATTTCACACAGG-3'
CAACCCTTAAGTATTGGGGGAAAAGGGACACGAAGTTGAATCTGCCCACCAATTCGTCCATATCAGTGAC
TTTATCGCAAGATGACCTCAGAACGTTGACCTCTGCGGCTACTGCACCTGAGTTTGAACGCGACACTTTG
TGGTTAAATGGAGAACCACACAGCATCGACAATGAAAGAACTCAAAATTGTCTGCGCGACCTACGCCAAT
TAAGAAAGGAAATGGAATCGAAGGACGCCTCATTGCCCACATTATCTCAATGGAAACTCCACATTGTCTC
CGAAAATAACTTTCCTACAGCAGCTGGTTTAGCTTCCTCCGCTGCT
