>Addgene plasmid #81017 | ARK2a | addgene partial sequence | sequence record 157107 | Lac-promoter 5'-CACTTTATGCTTCCGGCTCG-3'
TATCGGTAGTTTTAACGGTTCACTCGCTTCCACCAGCGCCATCGACCTGGGGGCGACAGTAATTAAAGCC
GCCATTGAACGTGCAAAAATCGATTCACAACACGTTGATGAAGTGATTATGGGTAACGTGTTACAAGCCG
GGCTGGGGCAAAATCCGGCGCGTCAGGCACTGTTAAAAAGCGGGCTGGCAGAAACGGTGTGCGGATTCAC
GGTCAATAAAGTATGTGGTTCGGGTCTTAAAAGTGTGGCGCTTGCCGCCCAGGCCATTCAGGCAGGTCAG
GCGCAGAGCATTGTGGCGGGGGGTATGGAAAATATGAGTTTAGCCCCCTACTTACTCGATGCAAAAGCAC
GCTCTGGTTATCGTCTTGGAGACGGACAGGTTTATGACGTAATCCTGCGCGATGGCCTGATGTGCGCCAC
CCAT
